Addgene plasmid #47264: TAL3545
Depositing lab: Keith Joung. Depositing organization: Massachusetts General Hospital. Publication: Targeted gene disruption in somatic zebrafish cells using engineered TALENs. Sander JD, Cade L, Khayter C, Reyon D, Peterson RT, Joung JK, Yeh JR. Nat Biotechnol. 2011 Aug 5;29(8):697-8. doi: 10.1038/nbt.1934. PubMed 21822241.
Backbone
  Vector backbone: JDS70
  Backbone manufacturer: Addgene plasmid #32285
  Backbone size w/o insert (bp): 6447
  Vector type: Mammalian Expression ; T7
Growth in bacteria
  Bacterial resistance: Ampicillin, 100 μg/mL
  Growth temperature: 37°C
  Growth strain: XL1 Blue
  Copy number: High Copy
Gene/Insert
  Gene/Insert name: ZebrafishCommunity-slc17a9b-right (alt name: slc17a9b)
  Species: D. rerio (zebrafish)
  Insert size (bp): 1430
  Entrez Gene: slc17a9b (a.k.a. sb:cb849, zgc:92222, wu:fa99h02)
  Promoter: CMV
  Tag / fusion protein: 3X Flag (N terminal on backbone); WT FOKI (C terminal on backbone)
  Cloning method: Restriction Enzyme; 5′ cloning site BsmBI (destroyed during cloning); 3′ cloning site BsmBI (destroyed during cloning)
  Sequencing primers: 5′ CMV-F; 3′ BGH-rev
Terms and licenses: Academic/Nonprofit Terms; Industry Terms: Not Available to Industry
Depositor comments: Target binding site: TCCGCCATGCTCACGGCA It is strongly recommended that users perform a diagnostic digest to verify this plasmid prior to use. For example, a double digest of the plasmid with BamHI and KpnI should result in two bands at 2.3kb and 5.8kb.
How to cite: TAL3545 was a gift from Keith Joung (Addgene plasmid # 47264 ; http://n2t.net/addgene:47264 ; RRID:Addgene_47264)
