[The description below was written by a language model from this plasmid's Addgene catalogue record.]
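Description:
TAL3545 is a TALEN expression plasmid built in the JDS70 backbone, a mammalian expression vector that also carries a T7 promoter. It encodes the "right" half of a TALE nuclease pair designed against the zebrafish (Danio rerio) gene slc17a9b, as part of a community set of zebrafish-targeting TALENs. The plasmid is maintained in E. coli as a high-copy construct under ampicillin selection. No feature table is provided with the record, so the origin of replication and other backbone details are not stated.

The insert, about 1.4 kb, is an engineered array of TAL effector repeats that specifies recognition of an 18-nucleotide half-site in slc17a9b. It was placed into the roughly 6.4 kb backbone through BsmBI sites, which were destroyed in the process. The backbone supplies the flanking coding parts, so the repeat array is expressed in frame with an N-terminal 3X FLAG epitope tag and a C-terminal wild-type FokI nuclease domain. Because FokI cleaves only as a dimer, this construct is meant to be used together with a matching "left" TALEN that binds the opposite strand nearby. The paired monomers bring two FokI domains together over the spacer to generate a double-strand break, whose error-prone repair can produce disruptive indels.

Expression is driven by the CMV promoter in mammalian cells. The T7 designation indicates that the coding sequence can presumably also be transcribed in vitro to make mRNA, the form generally delivered to zebrafish embryos. The associated work concerns targeted gene disruption in somatic zebrafish cells using engineered TALENs. The depositor advises confirming the plasmid by diagnostic restriction digest before use, a sensible check for highly repetitive TALE arrays.
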