>Addgene plasmid #47264 | TAL3545 | depositor partial sequence | sequence record 67351 | Insert sequence
ATGGACTACAAAGACCATGACGGTGATTATAAAGATCATGACATCGATTACAAGGATGACGATGACAAGA
TGGCCCCCAAGAAGAAGAGGAAGGTGGGCATTCACCGCGGGGTACCTATGGTGGACTTGAGGACACTCGG
TTATTCGCAACAGCAACAGGAGAAAATCAAGCCTAAGGTCAGGAGCACCGTCGCGCAACACCACGAGGCG
CTTGTGGGGCATGGCTTCACTCATGCGCATATTGTCGCGCTTTCACAGCACCCTGCGGCGCTTGGGACGG
TGGCTGTCAAATACCAAGATATGATTGCGGCCCTGCCCGAAGCCACGCACGAGGCAATTGTAGGGGTCGG
TAAACAGTGGTCGGGAGCGCGAGCACTTGAGGCGCTGCTGACTGTGGCGGGTGAGCTTAGGGGGCCTCCG
CTCCAGCTCGACACCGGGCAGCTGCTGAAGATCGCGAAGAGAGGGGGAGTAACAGCGGTAGAGGCAGTGC
ACGCCTGGCGCAATGCGCTCACCGGGGCCCCCTTGAACCTGACCCCAGACCAGGTAGTCGCAATCGCGTC
ACATGACGGGGGAAAGCAAGCCCTGGAAACCGTGCAAAGGTTGTTGCCGGTCCTTTGTCAAGACCACGGC
CTTACACCGGAGCAAGTCGTGGCCATTGCATCCCACGACGGTGGCAAACAGGCTCTTGAGACGGTTCAGA
GACTTCTCCCAGTTCTCTGTCAAGCCCACGGGCTGACTCCCGATCAAGTTGTAGCGATTGCGAATAACAA
TGGAGGGAAACAAGCATTGGAGACTGTCCAACGGCTCCTTCCCGTGTTGTGTCAAGCCCACGGTTTGACG
CCTGCACAAGTGGTCGCCATCGCCAGCCATGATGGCGGTAAGCAGGCGCTGGAAACAGTACAGCGCCTGC
TGCCTGTACTGTGCCAGGATCATGGACTGACCCCAGACCAGGTAGTCGCAATCGCGTCACATGACGGGGG
AAAGCAAGCCCTGGAAACCGTGCAAAGGTTGTTGCCGGTCCTTTGTCAAGACCACGGCCTTACACCGGAG
CAAGTCGTGGCCATTGCAAGCAACATCGGTGGCAAACAGGCTCTTGAGACGGTTCAGAGACTTCTCCCAG
TTCTCTGTCAAGCCCACGGGCTGACTCCCGATCAAGTTGTAGCGATTGCGTCCAACGGTGGAGGGAAACA
AGCATTGGAGACTGTCCAACGGCTCCTTCCCGTGTTGTGTCAAGCCCACGGTTTGACGCCTGCACAAGTG
GTCGCCATCGCCAACAACAACGGCGGTAAGCAGGCGCTGGAAACAGTACAGCGCCTGCTGCCTGTACTGT
GCCAGGATCATGGACTGACCCCAGACCAGGTAGTCGCAATCGCGTCACATGACGGGGGAAAGCAAGCCCT
GGAAACCGTGCAAAGGTTGTTGCCGGTCCTTTGTCAAGACCACGGCCTTACACCGGAGCAAGTCGTGGCC
ATTGCAAGCAATGGGGGTGGCAAACAGGCTCTTGAGACGGTTCAGAGACTTCTCCCAGTTCTCTGTCAAG
CCCACGGGCTGACTCCCGATCAAGTTGTAGCGATTGCGTCGCATGACGGAGGGAAACAAGCATTGGAGAC
TGTCCAACGGCTCCTTCCCGTGTTGTGTCAAGCCCACGGTTTGACGCCTGCACAAGTGGTCGCCATCGCC
TCCAATATTGGCGGTAAGCAGGCGCTGGAAACAGTACAGCGCCTGCTGCCTGTACTGTGCCAGGATCATG
GACTGACCCCAGACCAGGTAGTCGCAATCGCGTCACATGACGGGGGAAAGCAAGCCCTGGAAACCGTGCA
AAGGTTGTTGCCGGTCCTTTGTCAAGACCACGGCCTTACACCGGAGCAAGTCGTGGCCATTGCAAATAAT
AACGGTGGCAAACAGGCTCTTGAGACGGTTCAGAGACTTCTCCCAGTTCTCTGTCAAGCCCACGGGCTGA
CTCCCGATCAAGTTGTAGCGATTGCGAATAACAATGGAGGGAAACAAGCATTGGAGACTGTCCAACGGCT
CCTTCCCGTGTTGTGTCAAGCCCACGGTTTGACGCCTGCACAAGTGGTCGCCATCGCCAGCCATGATGGC
GGTAAGCAGGCGCTGGAAACAGTACAGCGCCTGCTGCCTGTACTGTGCCAGGATCATGGACTGACACCCG
AACAGGTGGTCGCCATTGCTTCTAACATCGGAGGACGGCCAGCCTTGGAG
