>Addgene plasmid #47264 | TAL3545 | addgene partial sequence | sequence record 69107 | JDS-TALEN-F 5'-TAGGGGTCGGTAAACAGTGG-3'
GTGGCGGGTGAGCTTAGGGGGCCTCCGCTCCAGCTCGACACCGGGCAGCTGCTGAAGATCGCGAAGAGAG
GGGGAGTAACAGCGGTAGAGGCAGTGCACGCCTGGCGCAATGCGCTCACCGGGGCCCCCTTGAACCTGAC
CCCAGACCAGGTAGTCGCAATCGCGTCACATGACGGGGGAAAGCAAGCCCTGGAAACCGTGCAAAGGTTG
TTGCCGGTCCTTTGTCAAGACCACGGCCTTACACCGGAGCAAGTCGTGGCCATTGCATCCCACGACGGTG
GCAAACAGGCTCTTGAGACGGTTCAGAGACTTCTCCCAGTTCTCTGTCAAGCCCACGGGCTGACTCCCGA
TCAAGTTGTAGCGATTGCGAATAACAATGGAGGGAAACAAGCATTGGAGACTGTCCAACGGCTCCTTCCC
GTGTTGTGTCAAGCCCACGGTTTGACGCCTGCACAAGTGGTCGCCATCGCCAGCCATGATGGCGGTAAGC
AGGCGCTGGAAACAGTACAGCGCCTGCTGCCTGTACTGTGCCAGGATCATGGACTGACCCCAGACCAGGT
AGTCGCAATCGCGTCACATGACGGGGGAAAGCAAGCCCTGGAAACCGTGCAAAGGTTGTTGCCGGTCCTT
TGTCAAGACCACGGCCTTACACCGGAGCAAGTCGTGGCCATTGCAAGCAACATCGGTGGCAAACAGGCTC
TTGAGACGGTTCAGAGACTTCTCCCAGTTCTCTGTCAAGCCCACGGGCTGACTCCCGATCAAGTTGTAGC
GATTGCGTCCAACGGTGGAGGGAAACAAGCATTGGAGACTGTCCAACGGCTCCTTCCCGTGTTGTGTCA
